>Addgene plasmid #252017 | pTE_21 - pIVT_CMV-synUTR-inactT7-NLS-Cas9-NLS-XTEN-BLM(1-193)-NLS-HbaUTR | addgene full sequence | sequence record 501692 | Addgene NGS Result
TAGGGTTAGGCGTTTTGCGCTGCTTCGCGATGTACGGGCCAGATATACGCGTTGACATTGATTATTGACT
AGTTATTAATAGTAATCAATTACGGGGTCATTAGTTCATAGCCCATATATGGAGTTCCGCGTTACATAAC
TTACGGTAAATGGCCCGCCTGGCTGACCGCCCAACGACCCCCGCCCATTGACGTCAATAATGACGTATGT
TCCCATAGTAACGCCAATAGGGACTTTCCATTGACGTCAATGGGTGGAGTATTTACGGTAAACTGCCCAC
TTGGCAGTACATCAAGTGTATCATATGCCAAGTACGCCCCCTATTGACGTCAATGACGGTAAATGGCCCG
CCTGGCATTATGCCCAGTACATGACCTTATGGGACTTTCCTACTTGGCAGTACATCTACGTATTAGTCAT
CGCTATTACCATGGTGATGCGGTTTTGGCAGTACATCAATGGGCGTGGATAGCGGTTTGACTCACGGGGA
TTTCCAAGTCTCCACCCCATTGACGTCAATGGGAGTTTGTTTTGGCACCAAAATCAACGGGACTTTCCAA
AATGTCGTAACAACTCCGCCCCATTGACGCAAATGGGCGGTAGGCGTGTACGGTGGGAGGTCTATATAAG
CAGAGCTGGTTTAGTGAACCGTCAGATCTCGAGCTCGGTACCTAATACGACACACTATAAGGAAATAAGA
GAGAAAAGAAGAGTAAGAAGAAATATAAGAGCCACCATGAAGCGACCTGCCGCCACAAAGAAGGCTGGAC
AGGCTAAGAAGAAGAAAGACAAGAAGTACAGCATCGGCCTGGACATCGGCACCAACTCTGTGGGCTGGGC
CGTGATCACCGACGAGTACAAGGTGCCCAGCAAGAAATTCAAGGTGCTGGGCAACACCGACCGGCACAGC
ATCAAGAAGAACCTGATCGGAGCCCTGCTGTTCGACAGCGGCGAAACAGCCGAGGCCACCCGGCTGAAGA
GAACCGCCAGAAGAAGATACACCAGACGGAAGAACCGGATCTGCTATCTGCAAGAGATCTTCAGCAACGA
GATGGCCAAGGTGGACGACAGCTTCTTCCACAGACTGGAAGAGTCCTTCCTGGTGGAAGAGGATAAGAAG
CACGAGCGGCACCCCATCTTCGGCAACATCGTGGACGAGGTGGCCTACCACGAGAAGTACCCCACCATCT
ACCACCTGAGAAAGAAACTGGTGGACAGCACCGACAAGGCCGACCTGCGGCTGATCTATCTGGCCCTGGC
CCACATGATCAAGTTCCGGGGCCACTTCCTGATCGAGGGCGACCTGAACCCCGACAACAGCGACGTGGAC
AAGCTGTTCATCCAGCTGGTGCAGACCTACAACCAGCTGTTCGAGGAAAACCCCATCAACGCCAGCGGCG
TGGACGCCAAGGCCATCCTGTCTGCCAGACTGAGCAAGAGCAGACGGCTGGAAAATCTGATCGCCCAGCT
GCCCGGCGAGAAGAAGAATGGCCTGTTCGGAAACCTGATTGCCCTGAGCCTGGGCCTGACCCCCAACTTC
AAGAGCAACTTCGACCTGGCCGAGGATGCCAAACTGCAGCTGAGCAAGGACACCTACGACGACGACCTGG
ACAACCTGCTGGCCCAGATCGGCGACCAGTACGCCGACCTGTTTCTGGCCGCCAAGAACCTGTCCGACGC
CATCCTGCTGAGCGACATCCTGAGAGTGAACACCGAGATCACCAAGGCCCCCCTGAGCGCCTCTATGATC
AAGAGATACGACGAGCACCACCAGGACCTGACCCTGCTGAAAGCTCTCGTGCGGCAGCAGCTGCCTGAGA
AGTACAAAGAGATTTTCTTCGACCAGAGCAAGAACGGCTACGCCGGCTACATTGACGGCGGAGCCAGCCA
GGAAGAGTTCTACAAGTTCATCAAGCCCATCCTGGAAAAGATGGACGGCACCGAGGAACTGCTCGTGAAG
CTGAACAGAGAGGACCTGCTGCGGAAGCAGCGGACCTTCGACAACGGCAGCATCCCCCACCAGATCCACC
TGGGAGAGCTGCACGCCATTCTGCGGCGGCAGGAAGATTTTTACCCATTCCTGAAGGACAACCGGGAAAA
GATCGAGAAGATCCTGACCTTCCGCATCCCCTACTACGTGGGCCCTCTGGCCAGGGGAAACAGCAGATTC
GCCTGGATGACCAGAAAGAGCGAGGAAACCATCACCCCCTGGAACTTCGAGGAAGTGGTGGACAAGGGCG
CTTCCGCCCAGAGCTTCATCGAGCGGATGACCAACTTCGATAAGAACCTGCCCAACGAGAAGGTGCTGCC
CAAGCACAGCCTGCTGTACGAGTACTTCACCGTGTATAACGAGCTGACCAAAGTGAAATACGTGACCGAG
GGAATGAGAAAGCCCGCCTTCCTGAGCGGCGAGCAGAAAAAGGCCATCGTGGACCTGCTGTTCAAGACCA
ACCGGAAAGTGACCGTGAAGCAGCTGAAAGAGGACTACTTCAAGAAAATCGAGTGCTTCGACTCCGTGGA
AATCTCCGGCGTGGAAGATCGGTTCAACGCCTCCCTGGGCACATACCACGATCTGCTGAAAATTATCAAG
GACAAGGACTTCCTGGACAATGAGGAAAACGAGGACATTCTGGAAGATATCGTGCTGACCCTGACACTGT
TTGAGGACAGAGAGATGATCGAGGAACGGCTGAAAACCTATGCCCACCTGTTCGACGACAAAGTGATGAA
GCAGCTGAAGCGGCGGAGATACACCGGCTGGGGCAGGCTGAGCCGGAAGCTGATCAACGGCATCCGGGAC
AAGCAGTCCGGCAAGACAATCCTGGATTTCCTGAAGTCCGACGGCTTCGCCAACAGAAACTTCATGCAGC
TGATCCACGACGACAGCCTGACCTTTAAAGAGGACATCCAGAAAGCCCAGGTGTCCGGCCAGGGCGATAG
CCTGCACGAGCACATTGCCAATCTGGCCGGCAGCCCCGCCATTAAGAAGGGCATCCTGCAGACAGTGAAG
GTGGTGGACGAGCTCGTGAAAGTGATGGGCCGGCACAAGCCCGAGAACATCGTGATCGAAATGGCCAGAG
AGAACCAGACCACCCAGAAGGGACAGAAGAACAGCCGCGAGAGAATGAAGCGGATCGAAGAGGGCATCAA
AGAGCTGGGCAGCCAGATCCTGAAAGAACACCCCGTGGAAAACACCCAGCTGCAGAACGAGAAGCTGTAC
CTGTACTACCTGCAGAATGGGCGGGATATGTACGTGGACCAGGAACTGGACATCAACCGGCTGTCCGACT
ACGATGTGGACCATATCGTGCCTCAGAGCTTTCTGAAGGACGACTCCATCGACAACAAGGTGCTGACCAG
AAGCGACAAGAACCGGGGCAAGAGCGACAACGTGCCCTCCGAAGAGGTCGTGAAGAAGATGAAGAACTAC
TGGCGGCAGCTGCTGAACGCCAAGCTGATTACCCAGAGAAAGTTCGACAATCTGACCAAGGCCGAGAGAG
GCGGCCTGAGCGAACTGGATAAGGCCGGCTTCATCAAGAGACAGCTGGTGGAAACCCGGCAGATCACAAA
GCACGTGGCACAGATCCTGGACTCCCGGATGAACACTAAGTACGACGAGAATGACAAGCTGATCCGGGAA
GTGAAAGTGATCACCCTGAAGTCCAAGCTGGTGTCCGATTTCCGGAAGGATTTCCAGTTTTACAAAGTGC
GCGAGATCAACAACTACCACCACGCCCACGACGCCTACCTGAACGCCGTCGTGGGAACCGCCCTGATCAA
AAAGTACCCTAAGCTGGAAAGCGAGTTCGTGTACGGCGACTACAAGGTGTACGACGTGCGGAAGATGATC
GCCAAGAGCGAGCAGGAAATCGGCAAGGCTACCGCCAAGTACTTCTTCTACAGCAACATCATGAACTTTT
TCAAGACCGAGATTACCCTGGCCAACGGCGAGATCCGGAAGCGGCCTCTGATCGAGACAAACGGCGAAAC
CGGGGAGATCGTGTGGGATAAGGGCCGGGATTTTGCCACCGTGCGGAAAGTGCTGAGCATGCCCCAAGTG
AATATCGTGAAAAAGACCGAGGTGCAGACAGGCGGCTTCAGCAAAGAGTCTATCCTGCCCAAGAGGAACA
GCGATAAGCTGATCGCCAGAAAGAAGGACTGGGACCCTAAGAAGTACGGCGGCTTCGACAGCCCCACCGT
GGCCTATTCTGTGCTGGTGGTGGCCAAAGTGGAAAAGGGCAAGTCCAAGAAACTGAAGAGTGTGAAAGAG
CTACTGGGGATCACCATCATGGAAAGAAGCAGCTTCGAGAAGAATCCCATCGACTTTCTGGAAGCCAAGG
GCTACAAAGAAGTGAAAAAGGACCTGATCATCAAGCTGCCTAAGTACTCCCTGTTCGAGCTGGAAAACGG
CCGGAAGAGAATGCTGGCCTCTGCCGGCGAACTGCAGAAGGGAAACGAACTGGCCCTGCCCTCCAAATAT
GTGAACTTCCTGTACCTGGCCAGCCACTATGAGAAGCTGAAGGGCTCCCCCGAGGATAATGAGCAGAAAC
AGCTGTTTGTGGAACAGCACAAGCACTACCTGGACGAGATCATCGAGCAGATCAGCGAGTTCTCCAAGAG
AGTGATCCTGGCCGACGCTAATCTGGACAAAGTGCTGTCCGCCTACAACAAGCACCGGGATAAGCCCATC
AGAGAGCAGGCCGAGAATATCATCCACCTGTTTACCCTGACCAATCTGGGAGCCCCTGCCGCCTTCAAGT
ACTTTGACACCACCATCGACCGGAAGAGGTACACCAGCACCAAAGAGGTGCTGGACGCCACCCTGATCCA
CCAGAGCATCACCGGCCTGTACGAGACACGGATCGACCTGTCTCAGCTGGGAGGCGACAAGCGACCTGCC
GCCACAAAGAAGGCTGGACAGGCTAAGAAGAAGAAAGATTACAAAGACGATGACGATAAGTCTGGAGGAT
CTAGCGGATCTGGAAGCGAGACACCAGGAACAAGCGAGTCAGCAACACCAGAGAGCAGTGGCGGCAGCAG
CTCGGGAGGTGGTTCGGGTGGATCTGGATCAGCTGCTGTTCCTCAAAATAATCTACAGGAGCAACTAGAA
CGTCACTCAGCCAGAACACTTAATAATAAATTAAGTCTTTCAAAACCAAAATTTTCAGGTTTCACTTTTA
AAAAGAAAACATCTTCAGATAACAATGTATCTGTAACTAATGTGTCAGTAGCAAAAACACCTGTATTAAG
AAATAAAGATGTTAATGTTACCGAAGACTTTTCCTTCAGTGAACCTCTACCCAACACCACAAATCAGCAA
AGGGTCAAGGACTTCTTTAAAAATGCTCCAGCAGGACAGGAAACACAGAGAGGTGGATCAAAATCATTAT
TGCCAGATTTCTTGCAGACTCCGAAGGAAGTTGTATGCACTACCCAAAACACACCAACTGTAAAGAAATC
CCGGGATACTGCTCTCAAGAAATTAGAATTTAGTTCTTCACCAGATTCTTTAAGTACCATCAATGATTGG
GATGATATGGATGACTTTGATACTTCTGAGACTTCAAAATCATTTGTTACACCACCCCAAAGTCACTTTG
TAAGAGTAAGCACTGCTCAGAAATCAAAAAAGGGTAAGAGAAACTTTTTTCCCAAGAAGAAGAGGAAAGT
CGGCTCTGGCCCTGCCGCTAAGAGAGTGAAGCTGGACTAATTAATTAAGCTGCCTTCTGCGGGGCTTGCC
TTCTGGCCATGCCCTTCTTCTCTCCCTTGCACCTGTACCTCTTGGTCTTTGAATAAAGCCTGAGTAGGAA
GCGACTGTGCCTTCTAGTTGCCAGCCATCTGTTGTTTGCCCCTCCCCCGTGCCTTCCTTGACCCTGGAAG
GTGCCACTCCCACTGTCCTTTCCTAATAAAATGAGAAAATTGCATCGCATTGTCTGAGTAGGTGTCATTC
TATTCTGGGGGGTGGGGTGGGGCAGGACAGCAAGGGGGAGGATTGGGAAGACAATAGCAGGCATGCTGGG
GATGCGGTGGGCTCTATGGCTTCTGAGGCGGAAAGAACCAGCTGGGGCTCGATACCGTCGACCTCTAGCT
AGAGCTTGGCGTAATCATGGTCATAGCTGTTTCCTGTGTGAAATTGTTATCCGCTCACAATTCCACACAA
CATACGAGCCGGAAGCATAAAGTGTAAAGCCTAGGGTGCCTAATGAGTGAGCTAACTCACATTAATTGCG
TTGCGCTCACTGCCCGCTTTCCAGTCGGGAAACCTGTCGTGCCAGCTGCATTAATGAATCGGCCAACGCG
CGGGGAGAGGCGGTTTGCGTATTGGGCGCTCTTCCGCTTCCTCGCTCACTGACTCGCTGCGCTCGGTCGT
TCGGCTGCGGCGAGCGGTATCAGCTCACTCAAAGGCGGTAATACGGTTATCCACAGAATCAGGGGATAAC
GCAGGAAAGAACATGTGAGCAAAAGGCCAGCAAAAGGCCAGGAACCGTAAAAAGGCCGCGTTGCTGGCGT
TTTTCCATAGGCTCCGCCCCCCTGACGAGCATCACAAAAATCGACGCTCAAGTCAGAGGTGGCGAAACCC
GACAGGACTATAAAGATACCAGGCGTTTCCCCCTGGAAGCTCCCTCGTGCGCTCTCCTGTTCCGACCCTG
CCGCTTACCGGATACCTGTCCGCCTTTCTCCCTTCGGGAAGCGTGGCGCTTTCTCATAGCTCACGCTGTA
GGTATCTCAGTTCGGTGTAGGTCGTTCGCTCCAAGCTGGGCTGTGTGCACGAACCCCCCGTTCAGCCCGA
CCGCTGCGCCTTATCCGGTAACTATCGTCTTGAGTCCAACCCGGTAAGACACGACTTATCGCCACTGGCA
GCAGCCACTGGTAACAGGATTAGCAGAGCGAGGTATGTAGGCGGTGCTACAGAGTTCTTGAAGTGGTGGC
CTAACTACGGCTACACTAGAAGAACAGTATTTGGTATCTGCGCTCTGCTGAAGCCAGTTACCTTCGGAAA
AAGAGTTGGTAGCTCTTGATCCGGCAAACAAACCACCGCTGGTAGCGGTGGTTTTTTTGTTTGCAAGCAG
CAGATTACGCGCAGAAAAAAAGGATCTCAAGAAGATCCTTTGATCTTTTCTACGGGGTCTGACACTCAGT
GGAACGAAAACTCACGTTAAGGGATTTTGGTCATGAGATTATCAAAAAGGATCTTCACCTAGATCCTTTT
AAATTAAAAATGAAGTTTTAAATCAATCTAAAGTATATATGAGTAAACTTGGTCTGACAGTTACCAATGC
TTAATCAGTGAGGCACCTATCTCAGCGATCTGTCTATTTCGTTCATCCATAGTTGCCTGACTCCCCGTCG
TGTAGATAACTACGATACGGGAGGGCTTACCATCTGGCCCCAGTGCTGCAATGATACCGCGAGACCCACG
CTCACCGGCTCCAGATTTATCAGCAATAAACCAGCCAGCCGGAAGGGCCGAGCGCAGAAGTGGTCCTGCA
ACTTTATCCGCCTCCATCCAGTCTATTAATTGTTGCCGGGAAGCTAGAGTAAGTAGTTCGCCAGTTAATA
GTTTGCGCAACGTTGTTGCCATTGCTACAGGCATCGTGGTGTCACGCTCGTCGTTTGGTATGGCTTCATT
CAGCTCCGGTTCCCAACGATCAAGGCGAGTTACATGATCCCCCATGTTGTGCAAAAAAGCGGTTAGCTCC
TTCGGTCCTCCGATCGTTGTCAGAAGTAAGTTGGCCGCAGTGTTATCACTCATGGTTATGGCAGCACTGC
ATAATTCTCTTACTGTCATGCCATCCGTAAGATGCTTTTCTGTGACTGGTGAGTACTCAACCAAGTCATT
CTGAGAATAGTGTATGCGGCGACCGAGTTGCTCTTGCCCGGCGTCAATACGGGATAATACCGCGCCACAT
AGCAGAACTTTAAAAGTGCTCATCATTGGAAAACGTTCTTCGGGGCGAAAACTCTCAAGGATCTTACCGC
TGTTGAGATCCAGTTCGATGTAACCCACTCGTGCACCCAACTGATCTTCAGCATCTTTTACTTTCACCAG
CGTTTCTGGGTGAGCAAAAACAGGAAGGCAAAATGCCGCAAAAAAGGGAATAAGGGCGACACGGAAATGT
TGAATACTCATACTCTTCCTTTTTCAATATTATTGAAGCATTTATCAGGGTTATTGTCTCATGAGCGGAT
ACATATTTGAATGTATTTAGAAAAATAAACAAATAGGGGTTCCGCGCACATTTCCCCGAAAAGTGCCACC
TGACGTCGACGGATCGGGAGATCGATCTCCCGATCCCCTAGGGTCTACTCTCAGTACAATCTGCTCTGAT
GCCGCATAGTTAAGCCAGTATCTGCTCCCTGCTTGTGTGTTGGAGGTCGCTGAGTAGTGCGCGAGCAAAA
TTTAAGCTACAACAAGGCAAGGCTTGACCGACAATTGCATGAAGAATCTGCT
Features (pLannotate 1.2.2; 16 found; start..end, strand, type, name):
     54..433     +  enhancer       CMV enhancer: human cytomegalovirus immediate early enhancer
    434..637     +  promoter       CMV promoter: human cytomegalovirus (CMV) immediate early promoter
    788..2389    +  CDS            Cas9(N): N-terminal portion of Streptococcus pyogenes Cas9 (Zetsche et al., 2015)
   2390..4888    +  CDS            Cas9(C): C-terminal portion of Streptococcus pyogenes Cas9 (Zetsche et al., 2015)
   5072..5650    +  CDS            BLM (fragment): BLM_HUMAN - Also known as RECQ2, RECQL3. Experimental evidence at protein level: Swiss-Prot protein existence level 1. ATP-dependent DNA helicase that unwinds single- and double- stranded DNA in a 3'-5' direction (PubMed:9388193, PubMed:24816114, PubMed:25901030). Participates in DNA replication and repair (PubMed:12019152, PubMed:21325134, PubMed:23509288). Involved in 5'-end resection of DNA during double-strand break (DSB) repair: unwinds DNA and recruits DNA2 which mediates the cleavage of 5'-ssDNA (PubMed:21325134). Negatively regulates sister chromatid exchange (SCE) (PubMed:25901030). S
   5815..6039    +  polyA_signal   bGH poly(A) signal: bovine growth hormone polyadenylation signal
   6043..6064    +  promoter       SV40 promoter (fragment): SV40 enhancer and early promoter
   6069..6085    +  misc_feature   MCS (fragment): pBluescript multiple cloning site
   6134..6150    -  protein_bind   lac operator: The lac repressor binds to the lac operator to inhibit transcription in E. coli. This inhibition can be relieved by adding lactose or isopropyl-β-D-thiogalactopyranoside (IPTG). lac repressor encoded by lacI
   6158..6188    -  promoter       lac promoter: promoter for the E. coli lac operon
   6203..6224    -  protein_bind   CAP binding site: CAP binding activates transcription in the presence of cAMP. E. coli catabolite activator protein
   6237..6329    -  CDS            lacI (fragment): lac repressor; lacI; The lac repressor binds to the lac operator to inhibit transcription in E. coli. This inhibition can be relieved by adding lactose or isopropyl-β-D-thiogalactopyranoside (IPTG).
   6512..7100    -  rep_origin     ori: high-copy-number ColE1/pMB1/pBR322/pUC origin of replication
   7271..8131    -  CDS            AmpR: β-lactamase; bla; confers resistance to ampicillin, carbenicillin, and related antibiotics
   8132..8236    -  promoter       AmpR promoter: bla
   8307..8351    -  misc_feature   bom (fragment): basis of mobility region from pBR322
