[The description below was written by a language model from this plasmid's Addgene catalogue record and pLannotate feature annotations shown in this document.]
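Description:
pTE_21 (pIVT_CMV-synUTR-inactT7-NLS-Cas9-NLS-XTEN-BLM(1-193)-NLS-HbaUTR) is an 8.5 kb high-copy, ampicillin-selected plasmid built on a pT7 backbone and catalogued as a mammalian expression/CRISPR vector. Its stated purpose is to serve as a template for in vitro transcription of mRNA encoding a "TruEditor" fusion protein. It is propagated in E. coli through a ColE1/pUC-type origin with the β-lactamase gene under its own promoter. Residual lac promoter/operator, CAP site, lacI, MCS, SV40 promoter and bom fragments are backbone remnants with no evident role in the payload.

The payload is a single open reading frame in which Streptococcus pyogenes Cas9 (annotated as contiguous N- and C-terminal portions that together make up the full-length protein) is joined to an N-terminal fragment of the human BLM RecQ helicase, a protein involved in DNA end resection and double-strand break repair. According to the construct name, nuclear localization signals flank Cas9 and follow the BLM fragment, and an XTEN linker connects the two. These short elements were not picked up by the automated annotation. The name gives the BLM segment as residues 1-193, whereas the insert and purpose fields give 2-194, which may reflect a numbering convention. The cassette sits downstream of the CMV enhancer/promoter and upstream of a bGH polyadenylation signal, and the name indicates a synthetic 5' UTR and an Hba (probably haemoglobin alpha) 3' UTR, elements commonly used to improve mRNA translation and stability. The name also describes the T7 promoter as inactivated, and no T7 promoter is annotated. The record does not explain how transcription templates are derived from this plasmid. The CMV/bGH arrangement would in principle also permit direct expression after transfection into mammalian cells.
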