Addgene plasmid #252017: pTE_21 - pIVT_CMV-synUTR-inactT7-NLS-Cas9-NLS-XTEN-BLM(1-193)-NLS-HbaUTR
Purpose: In vitro transcription of Cas9-BLM(2-194) TruEditor for mRNA generation
Depositing lab: Neville Sanjana. Depositing organization: New York Genome Center. Publication: Rational design of synthetic proteins using a genome-scale CRISPR screen. Burrell WH, Mueller SJ, Daniloski Z, Duffy Doyle Jr. P, Rovsing AB, James C, Drabkin M, Chou C-Y, So HYA, Katgara L, Sookdeo A, Lu L, Cisse G-I, Yan RE, Sanjana NE. bioRxiv 2026.02.19.706875 10.64898/2026.02.19.706875.
Backbone
  Vector backbone: pT7
  Vector type: Mammalian Expression, CRISPR
Growth in bacteria
  Bacterial resistance: Ampicillin, 100 μg/mL
  Growth temperature: 37°C
  Growth strain: NEB Stable
  Copy number: High Copy
Gene/Insert
  Gene/Insert name: Cas9-BLM(2-194)
  Species: H. sapiens (human), Synthetic
  Mutation: NA
  Cloning method: Gibson Cloning
Terms and licenses: Academic/Nonprofit Terms; Industry Terms: Not Available to Industry
Depositor comments: Please visit https://doi.org/10.64898/2026.02.19.706875 for bioRxiv preprint.
How to cite: pTE_21 - pIVT_CMV-synUTR-inactT7-NLS-Cas9-NLS-XTEN-BLM(1-193)-NLS-HbaUTR was a gift from Neville Sanjana (Addgene plasmid # 252017 ; http://n2t.net/addgene:252017 ; RRID:Addgene_252017)
